Addgene plasmid #123935: MTK0_020
Purpose: Encodes the spacer TU with connectors L2 R3 as a type 0 part to be used in the MTK system
Depositing lab: Hana El-Samad. Depositing organization: University of California, San Francisco (UCSF). Publication: A Toolkit for Rapid Modular Construction of Biological Circuits in Mammalian Cells. Fonseca JP, Bonny AR, Kumar GR, Ng AH, Town J, Wu QC, Aslankoohi E, Chen SY, Dods G, Harrigan P, Osimiri LC, Kistler AL, El-Samad H. ACS Synth Biol. 2019 Nov 15;8(11):2593-2606. doi: 10.1021/acssynbio.9b00322. Epub 2019 Nov 5. PubMed 31686495.
Backbone
  Vector backbone: self-made
  Vector type: Mammalian Expression
Growth in bacteria
  Bacterial resistance: Ampicillin, 100 μg/mL
  Growth temperature: 37°C
  Growth strain: DH5alpha
  Copy number: Unknown
Gene/Insert
  Gene/Insert name: TUL2R3 spacer
  Species: Synthetic
  Cloning method: Restriction Enzyme; 5′ cloning site unknown (unknown if destroyed); 3′ cloning site unknown (unknown if destroyed)
Terms and licenses: Academic/Nonprofit Terms; Industry Terms: Not Available to Industry
Depositor comments: Type 0 parts are generally destination vectors in the MTK Please visit https://www.biorxiv.org/content/10.1101/506188v2 for BioRxiv preprint
How to cite: MTK0_020 was a gift from Hana El-Samad (Addgene plasmid # 123935 ; http://n2t.net/addgene:123935 ; RRID:Addgene_123935)
