[The description below was written by a language model from this plasmid's Addgene catalogue record and pLannotate feature annotations shown in this document.]
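Description:
MTK0_020 is a type 0 part plasmid from the Mammalian Toolkit (MTK), a modular hierarchical cloning system for assembling genetic circuits for mammalian cells. The catalogue entry describes it as encoding a synthetic "spacer" transcriptional unit (TUL2R3 spacer) flanked by the L2 and R3 connectors. In toolkits of this kind, such a spacer occupies a transcriptional-unit position during multi-gene assembly, so that the connectors on either side can still be joined when fewer real units are being combined. The depositor notes that type 0 parts generally serve as destination vectors in the MTK. The backbone is listed as self-made and the vector type as mammalian expression. The cloning sites used are not recorded.

The roughly 5 kb sequenced plasmid is propagated in E. coli through a high-copy ColE1/pUC-type origin and selected with ampicillin via the β-lactamase gene and its native promoter. T3 and T7 phage promoters lie either side of this bacterial module. The annotation also detects a mammalian cassette that the catalogue text does not mention. It consists of a CMV enhancer and promoter followed by TagBFP (a monomeric blue fluorescent protein), a downstream blasticidin S deaminase coding sequence, and a bGH polyadenylation signal. This arrangement suggests a single transcript giving both a blue fluorescence readout and blasticidin selection in mammalian cells, but the element linking the two coding sequences is not annotated. The record also does not explain how this cassette relates to the spacer function. The connector sequences and the region of about 800 nt between the T7 promoter and the CMV enhancer carry no annotated features.
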