Features (pLannotate 1.2.2; 10 found; start..end, strand, type, name):
     18..36      -  promoter       T3 promoter: promoter for bacteriophage T3 RNA polymerase
    143..1003    -  CDS            AmpR: β-lactamase; bla; confers resistance to ampicillin, carbenicillin, and related antibiotics
   1004..1108    -  promoter       AmpR promoter: bla
   1211..1799    +  rep_origin     ori: high-copy-number ColE1/pMB1/pBR322/pUC origin of replication
   1911..1929    +  promoter       T7 promoter: promoter for bacteriophage T7 RNA polymerase
   2746..3046    +  enhancer       CMV enhancer: human cytomegalovirus immediate early enhancer
   3047..3250    +  promoter       CMV promoter: human cytomegalovirus (CMV) immediate early promoter
   3272..3970    +  CDS            TagBFP: TagBFP is a basic (constitutively fluorescent) blue fluorescent protein published in 2008, derived from Entacmaea quadricolor. It is reported to be a very rapidly-maturing monomer with very low acid sensitivity.
   4082..4480    +  CDS            BSD: blasticidin S deaminase; Aspergillus terreus BSD; confers resistance to blasticidin
   4498..4705    +  polyA_signal   bGH poly(A) signal: bovine growth hormone polyadenylation signal
>Addgene plasmid #123935 | MTK0_020 | addgene full sequence | sequence record 250097 | Addgene NGS Result
TAATCCAGCTTTTGTTCCCTTTAGTGAGGGTTAATTCCGAGCGGCCGCGATTATCAAAAAGGATCTTCAC
CTAGATCCTTTTAAATTAAAAATGAAGTTTTAAATCAATCTAAAGTATATATGAGTAAACTTGGTCTGAC
AGTTACCAATGCTTAATCAGTGAGGCACCTATCTCAGCGATCTGTCTATTTCGTTCATCCATAGTTGCCT
GACTCCCCGTCGTGTAGATAACTACGATACGGGAGGGCTTACCATCTGGCCCCAGTGCTGCAATGATACC
GCGGGACCCACGCTCACCGGCTCCAGATTTATCAGCAATAAACCAGCCAGCCGGAAGGGCCGAGCGCAGA
AGTGGTCCTGCAACTTTATCCGCCTCCATCCAGTCTATTAATTGTTGCCGGGAAGCTAGAGTAAGTAGTT
CGCCAGTTAATAGTTTGCGCAACGTTGTTGCCATTGCTACAGGCATCGTGGTGTCACGCTCGTCGTTTGG
TATGGCTTCATTCAGCTCCGGTTCCCAACGATCAAGGCGAGTTACATGATCCCCCATGTTGTGCAAAAAA
GCGGTTAGCTCCTTCGGTCCTCCGATCGTTGTCAGAAGTAAGTTGGCCGCAGTGTTATCACTCATGGTTA
TGGCAGCACTGCATAATTCTCTTACTGTCATGCCATCCGTAAGATGCTTTTCTGTGACTGGTGAGTACTC
AACCAAGTCATTCTGAGAATAGTGTATGCGGCGACCGAGTTGCTCTTGCCCGGCGTCAATACGGGATAAT
ACCGCGCCACATAGCAGAACTTTAAAAGTGCTCATCATTGGAAAACGTTCTTCGGGGCGAAAACTCTCAA
GGATCTTACCGCTGTTGAGATCCAGTTCGATGTAACCCACTCGTGCACCCAACTGATCTTCAGCATCTTT
TACTTTCACCAGCGTTTCTGGGTGAGCAAAAACAGGAAGGCAAAATGCCGCAAAAAAGGGAATAAGGGCG
ACACGGAAATGTTGAATACTCATACTCTTCCTTTTTCAATATTATTGAAGCATTTATCAGGGTTATTGTC
TCATGAGCGGATACATATTTGAATGTATTTAGAAAAATAAACAAATAGGGGTTCCGCGCACATTTCCCCG
AAAAGTGCCACCTGTCATGACCAAAATCCCTTAACGTGAGTTTTCGTTCCACTGAGCGTCAGACCCCGTA
GAAAAGATCAAAGGATCTTCTTGAGATCCTTTTTTTCTGCGCGTAATCTGCTGCTTGCAAACAAAAAAAC
CACCGCTACCAGCGGTGGTTTGTTTGCCGGATCAAGAGCTACCAACTCTTTTTCCGAAGGTAACTGGCTT
CAGCAGAGCGCAGATACCAAATACTGTTCTTCTAGTGTAGCCGTAGTTAGGCCACCACTTCAAGAACTCT
GTAGCACCGCCTACATACCTCGCTCTGCTAATCCTGTTACCAGTGGCTGCTGCCAGTGGCGATAAGTCGT
GTCTTACCGGGTTGGACTCAAGACGATAGTTACCGGATAAGGCGCAGCGGTCGGGCTGAACGGGGGGTTC
GTGCACACAGCCCAGCTTGGAGCGAACGACCTACACCGAACTGAGATACCTACAGCGTGAGCTATGAGAA
AGCGCCACGCTTCCCGAAGGGAGAAAGGCGGACAGGTATCCGGTAAGCGGCAGGGTCGGAACAGGAGAGC
GCACGAGGGAGCTTCCAGGGGGAAACGCCTGGTATCTTTATAGTCCTGTCGGGTTTCGCCACCTCTGACT
TGAGCGTCGATTTTTGTGATGCTCGTCAGGGGGGCGGAGCCTATGGAAAAACGCCAGCAACGCGGCCTTT
TTACGGTTCCTGGCCTTTTGCTGGCCTTTTGCTCACATGTTCTTTCCTGCGTTATCCCCTGATTCTGTGG
ATAACCGTGCGGCCGCCAATTAATACGACTCACTATAGGGCGAATTGGGGCGCGCCATTCTAGATTAACC
CTAGAAAGATAGTCTGCGTAAAATTGACGCATGCATTCTTGAAATATTGCTCTCTCTTTCTAAATAGCGC
GAATCCGTCGCTGTGCATTTAGGACATCTCAGTCGCCGCTTGGAGCTCCCGTGAGGCGTGCTTGTCAATG
CGGTAAGTGTCACTGATTTTGAACTATAACGACCGCGTGAGTCAAAATGACGCATGATTATCTTTTACGT
GACTTTTAAGATTTAACTCATACGATAATTATATTGTTATTTCATGTTCTACTTACGTGATAACTTATTA
TATATATATTTTCTTGTTATAGATATCAACTAGAATGCTAGCATGGGCCCAGATCTCCATGGGCCCTGAA
TTCGCATCTAGAATAAATCGCAGCCAAGTGAGTGAATAGATGACGCACCACGGTCAGACACGGCCACATC
GTATCTCACAGGAGCAAGCGCGATAGGAGCACTCACACATAGTACGGTGATCCGCTGACTCCTTTGCCCA
AATAAGACGTGAGCCCGTCTCAGATGCACACACTGGCTTAAGATGACAACGACTAGAGATCTATGTGAGG
ATCCTAACTCGAGATCGAGCTGGTTCTGAGACGGCAGACCTAGACCACATGAGGCTGATGTAGGACAGCC
ACCAGTGGCAGCTAATCAACACCGCAAGATGCCGATGCACGCTCATATCATCGTCGTCAGCCTGGTAGCC
ATTCGACATACGGATCAGGGAACTCGAACCCAGTACACTAGTGCACTGCAGTACAGCGGTGGGCTCTATG
GGGTACCTACGTAGGTACATAACTTACGGTAAATGGCCCGCCTGGCTGACCGCCCAACGACCCCCGCCCA
TTGACGTCAATAATGACGTATGTTCCCATAGTAACGCCAATAGGGACTTTCCATTGACGTCAATGGGTGG
AGTATTTACGGTAAACTGCCCACTTGGCAGTACATCAAGTGTATCATATGCCAAGTACGCCCCCTATTGA
CGTCAATGACGGTAAATGGCCCGCCTGGCATTATGCCCAGTACATGACCTTATGGGACTTTCCTACTTGG
CAGTACATCTACGTATTAGTCATCGCTATTACCATGGTGATGCGGTTTTGGCAGTACATCAATGGGCGTG
GATAGCGGTTTGACTCACGGGGATTTCCAAGTCTCCACCCCATTGACGTCAATGGGAGTTTGTTTTGGCA
CCAAAATCAACGGGACTTTCCAAAATGTCGTAACAACTCCGCCCCATTGACGCAAATGGGCGGTAGGCGT
GTACGGTGGGAGGTCTATATAAGCAGAGCTCGTTTAGTGAACCGTCAGATAATGAGCGAGCTGATTAAGG
AGAACATGCACATGAAGCTGTACATGGAGGGCACCGTGGACAACCATCACTTCAAGTGCACATCCGAGGG
CGAAGGCAAGCCCTACGAGGGCACCCAGACCATGAGAATCAAGGTGGTCGAGGGCGGCCCTCTCCCCTTC
GCCTTCGACATCCTGGCTACTAGCTTCCTCTACGGCAGCAAGACCTTCATCAACCACACCCAGGGCATCC
CCGACTTCTTCAAGCAGTCCTTCCCTGAGGGCTTCACATGGGAGAGAGTCACCACATACGAAGACGGGGG
CGTGCTGACCGCTACCCAGGACACCAGCCTCCAGGACGGCTGCCTCATCTACAACGTCAAGATCAGAGGG
GTGAACTTCACATCCAACGGCCCTGTGATGCAGAAGAAAACACTCGGCTGGGAGGCCTTCACCGAAACGC
TGTACCCCGCTGACGGCGGCCTGGAAGGCAGAAACGACATGGCCCTGAAGCTCGTGGGCGGGAGCCATCT
GATCGCAAACATCAAGACCACATATAGATCCAAGAAACCCGCTAAGAACCTCAAGATGCCTGGCGTCTAC
TATGTGGACTACAGACTGGAAAGAATCAAGGAGGCCAACAACGAAACCTACGTCGAGCAGCACGAGGTGG
CAGTGGCCAGATACTGCGACCTCCCTAGCAAACTGGGGCACAAGCTTAATCCCAAGAAGAAGAGGAAGGT
GGAGGACGCCCGTACGAGTACTGGAAGCGGAGAGGGCAGAGGAAGTCTGCTAACATGCGGTGACGTCGAG
GAGAATCCTGGACCTGGATCCATGGCCAAGCCTTTGTCTCAAGAAGAATCCACCCTCATTGAAAGAGCAA
CGGCTACAATCAACAGCATCCCCATCTCTGAAGACTACAGCGTCGCCAGCGCAGCTCTCTCTAGCGACGG
CCGCATCTTCACTGGTGTCAATGTATATCATTTTACTGGGGGACCTTGTGCAGAACTCGTGGTGCTGGGC
ACTGCTGCTGCTGCGGCAGCTGGCAACCTGACTTGTATCGTCGCGATCGGAAATGAGAACAGGGGCATCT
TGAGCCCCTGCGGACGGTGCCGACAGGTGCTTCTCGATCTGCATCCTGGGATCAAAGCCATAGTGAAGGA
CAGTGATGGACAGCCGACGGCAGTTGGGATTCGTGAATTGCTGCCCTCTGGTTATGTGTGGGAGGGCTAA
CTCGAGCGACGCCTCGACTGTGCCTTCTAGTTGCCAGCCATCTGTTGTTTGCCCCTCCCCCGTGCCTTCC
TTGACCCTGGAAGGTGCCACTCCCACTGTCCTTTCCTAATAAAATGAGGAAATTGCATCGCATTGTCTGA
GTAGGTGTCATTCTATTCTGGGGGGTGGGGTGGGGCAGGACAGCAAGGGGGAGGATTGGGAAGACAATAG
CAGGCATGCTGGGGATGCGGTGGGCTCTATGAGTATCGATACTAGTTAAAAGTTTTGTTACTTTATAGAA
GAAATTTTGAGTTTTTGTTTTTTTTTAATAAATAAATAAACATAAATAAATTGTTTGTTGAATTTATTAT
TAGTATGTAAGTGTAAATATAATAAAACTTAATATCTATTCAAATTAATAAATAAACCTCGATATACAGA
CCGATAAAACACATGCGTCAATTTTACGCATGATTATCTTTAACGTACGTCACAATATGATTATCTTTCT
AGGGTTAATCTAGTATACGCGTATGCGGCCGCTTAAT
